>Addgene plasmid #147470 | pN1-HsSmg5-G120E-siRNAres-V5-SBP-MBP_S | addgene full sequence | sequence record 356609 | Addgene NGS Result
TAGTTATTAATAGTAATCAATTACGGGGTCATTAGTTCATAGCCCATATATGGAGTTCCGCGTTACATAA
CTTACGGTAAATGGCCCGCCTGGCTGACCGCCCAACGACCCCCGCCCATTGACGTCAATAATGACGTATG
TTCCCATAGTAACGCCAATAGGGACTTTCCATTGACGTCAATGGGTGGAGTATTTACGGTAAACTGCCCA
CTTGGCAGTACATCAAGTGTATCATATGCCAAGTACGCCCCCTATTGACGTCAATGACGGTAAATGGCCC
GCCTGGCATTATGCCCAGTACATGACCTTATGGGACTTTCCTACTTGGCAGTACATCTACGTATTAGTCA
TCGCTATTACCATGGTGATGCGGTTTTGGCAGTACATCAATGGGCGTGGATAGCGGTTTGACTCACGGGG
ATTTCCAAGTCTCCACCCCATTGACGTCAATGGGAGTTTGTTTTGGCACCAAAATCAACGGGACTTTCCA
AAATGTCGTAACAACTCCGCCCCATTGACGCAAATGGGCGGTAGGCGTGTACGGTGGGAGGTCTATATAA
GCAGAGCTGGTTTAGTGAACCGTCAGATCCGCTAGCGCTACCGGACTCAGATCTCGAGCTCAAGCTTCGA
ATTCGCAACATGAGCCAAGGCCCCCCCACAGGGGAGAGCAGCGAGCCCGAAGCAAAAGTCCTCCACACTA
AGCGGCTTTACCGGGCTGTGGTGGAGGCTGTGCATCGACTTGACCTCATCCTTTGCAACAAAACTGCTTA
TCAAGAAGTATTCAAACCAGAAAACATTAGCCTGAGGAACAAGCTGCGTGAGCTCTGCGTCAAGCTTATG
TTCCTGCACCCAGTGGACTATGGGAGAAAGGCTGAGGAGCTGCTGTGGAGAAAGGTATACTATGAAGTTA
TCCAGCTTATCAAGACTAACAAAAAGCACATCCACAGCCGGAGCACTTTGGAATGTGCCTACAGGACGCA
CCTGGTTGCTGGTATTGAGTTCTACCAGCATCTCCTTCTCTATATCCAGTCCCACTACCAGCTGGAACTG
CAGTGCTGCATCGACTGGACCCATGTCACTGACCCCCTCATAGGATGCAAGAAGCCAGTGTCTGCCTCAG
GGAAGGAGATGGATTGGGCACAGATGGCATGTCACCGATGTCTGGTGTATCTGGGGGATTTGTCCCGATA
TCAGAATGAATTAGCTGGCGTAGATACCGAGCTGCTAGCCGAGAGATTTTACTACCAAGCCCTGTCAGTA
GCTCCTCAGATTGGAATGCCCTTCAATCAGCTGGGCACCCTGGCAGGCAGCAAGTACTATAATGTGGAAG
CCATGTATTGCTACCTGCGCTGCATCCAGTCAGAAGTGTCCTTTGAGGGAGCCTATGGGAACCTCAAGCG
GCTGTATGACAAGGCAGCCAAAATGTACCACCAACTGAAGAAGTGTGAGACTCGGAAACTGTCTCCTGGC
AAAAAGCGATGTAAAGACATTAAAAGGTTGCTAGTGAACTTTATGTATCTGCAAAGCCTCCTACAGCCCA
AAAGCAGCTCCGTGGACTCAGAGCTGACCTCACTTTGCCAGTCAGTCCTGGAGGACTTCAACCTCTGTCT
CTTCTACCTGCCCTCCTCACCCAACCTCAGCCTGGCCAGTGAGGATGAGGAGGAGTATGAGAGTGGATAT
GCTTTCCTCCCGGACCTTCTCATCTTTCAAATGGTCATCATCTGCCTTATGTGTGTGCACAGCTTGGAGA
GAGCAGGATCCAAGCAGTACAGTGCAGCCATTGCCTTCACCCTGGCCCTCTTTTCCCACCTCGTCAATCA
TGTCAACATACGGCTGCAGGCTGAGCTGGAAGAGGGCGAGAATCCCGTCCCGGCATTCCAGAGTGATGGC
ACAGATGAACCAGAGTCCAAGGAACCTGTGGAGAAAGAGGAGGAGCCAGATCCTGAGCCTCCTCCTGTAA
CACCCCAAGTGGGTGAGGGCAGAAAGAGCCGTAAGTTCTCTCGCCTCTCCTGTCTCCGCCGTCGCCGCCA
CCCACCCAAAGTTGGTGATGACAGTGACCTGAGTGAAGGCTTTGAATCGGACTCAAGCCATGACTCAGCC
CGGGCCAGTGAGGGCTCAGACAGTGGCTCTGACAAGAGTCTTGAAGGTGGGGGAACGGCCTTTGATGCTG
AAACAGACTCGGAAATGAATAGCCAGGAGTCCCGATCAGACTTGGAAGATATGGAGGAAGAGGAGGGGAC
ACGGTCACCAACCCTGGAGCCCCCTCGGGGCAGATCAGAGGCTCCCGATTCCCTCAATGGCCCACTGGGC
CCCAGTGAGGCTAGCATTGCCAGCAATCTACAAGCCATGTCCACCCAGATGTTCCAGACTAAGCGCTGCT
TCCGACTGGCCCCCACCTTTAGCAACCTGCTCCTCCAGCCCACCACCAACCCTCATACCTCGGCCAGCCA
CAGGCCTTGCGTCAATGGGGATGTAGACAAGCCTTCAGAGCCAGCCTCTGAGGAGGGCTCTGAGTCGGAG
GGGAGTGAGTCCAGTGGACGCTCCTGTCGGAATGAGCGCAGCATCCAGGAGAAGCTTCAGGTCCTGATGG
CCGAAGGTCTGCTTCCTGCTGTGAAAGTCTTCCTGGACTGGCTTCGGACCAACCCCGACCTCATCATCGT
GTGTGCGCAGAGCTCTCAAAGTCTGTGGAACCGCCTGTCTGTGTTGCTGAATCTGTTGCCTGCTGCTGGT
GAACTCCAGGAGTCTGGCCTGGCCTTGTGTCCTGAGGTCCAAGATCTTCTTGAAGGTTGTGAACTGCCTG
ACCTCCCCTCTAGCCTTCTGCTCCCAGAGGACATGGCTCTTCGTAACCTGCCCCCGCTCCGAGCTGCCCA
CAGACGCTTTAACTTTGACACGGATCGGCCCCTGCTCAGCACCTTAGAGGAGTCAGTGGTGCGCATCTGC
TGCATCCGCAGCTTTGGTCATTTCATCGCCCGCCTGCAAGGCAGCATCCTGCAGTTCAACCCAGAGGTTG
GCATCTTCGTCAGCATTGCCCAGTCTGAGCAGGAGAGCCTGCTGCAGCAGGCCCAGGCACAGTTCCGAAT
GGCACAGGAGGAAGCTCGTCGGAACAGGCTCATGAGAGACATGGCTCAGCTACGACTTCAGCTCGAAGTG
TCTCAGCTGGAGGGCAGCCTGCAGCAGCCCAAGGCCCAGTCAGCCATGTCTCCCTACCTCGTCCCTGACA
CCCAGGCCCTCTGCCACCATCTCCCTGTCATCCGCCAACTGGCCACCAGTGGCCGCTTCATTGTCATCAT
CCCAAGGACAGTGATCGATGGCCTGGATTTGCTGAAGAAGGAACACCCAGGGGCCCGGGATGGGATTCGG
TACCTGGAGGCAGAGTTTAAAAAAGGAAACAGGTACATTCGCTGCCAGAAAGAGGTGGGAAAGAGCTTTG
AGCGGCATAAGCTGAAGAGGCAGGATGCAGATGCCTGGACTCTCTATAAGATCCTAGACAGCTGCAAACA
GCTGACTCTGGCCCAGGGGGCAGGTGAGGAGGATCCGAGTGGCATGGTGACCATCATCACAGGCCTTCCA
CTGGACAACCCCAGCGTGCTTTCAGGCCCCATGCAGGCAGCCCTGCAGGCCGCTGCCCACGCCAGTGTGG
ACATCAAGAATGTTCTGGACTTCTACAAGCAGTGGAAGGAAATTGGTACGTCGACGGTACCGCGGGCCCG
GGATCCACCGGTCCCTCCAGGTAAGCCTATCCCTAACCCTCTCCTCGGTCTCGATTCTACGCCCGGAAGC
GGTAGCGGTACCATGGACGAGAAGACCACCGGCTGGGGGGGCGGCCACGTGGTGGAGGGCCTGGCCGGCG
AGCTGGAGCAGCTGCGGGCCAGGCTGGAGCACCACCCTCAGGGCCAGCGGGAGCCCTCCGGCGGCTGCAA
GCCCCTCGACATGAAAATCGAAGAAGGTAAACTGGTAATCTGGATTAACGGCGATAAAGGCTATAACGGT
CTCGCTGAAGTCGGTAAGAAATTCGAGAAAGATACCGGAATTAAAGTCACCGTTGAGCATCCGGATAAAC
TGGAAGAGAAATTCCCGCAGGTTGCGGCAACTGGCGATGGCCCTGACATTATCTTCTGGGCACACGACCG
CTTTGGTGGCTACGCTCAATCTGGCCTGTTGGCTGAAATCACCCCGGACAAAGCGTTCCAGGACAAGCTG
TATCCGTTTACCTGGGATGCCGTACGTTACAACGGCAAGCTGATTGCTTACCCGATCGCTGTTGAAGCGT
TATCGCTGATTTATAACAAAGATCTGCTGCCGAACCCGCCAAAAACCTGGGAAGAGATCCCGGCGCTGGA
TAAAGAACTGAAAGCGAAAGGTAAGAGCGCGCTGATGTTCAACCTGCAAGAACCGTACTTCACCTGGCCG
CTGATTGCTGCTGACGGGGGTTATGCGTTCAAGTATGAAAACGGCAAGTACGACATTAAAGACGTGGGCG
TGGATAACGCTGGCGCGAAAGCGGGTCTGACCTTCCTGGTTGACCTGATTAAAAGCAAACACATGAATGC
AGACACCGATTACTCCATCGCAGAAGCTGCCTTTAATAAAGGCGAAACAGCGATGACCATCAACGGCCCG
TGGGCATGGTCCAACATCGACACCAGCAAAGTGAATTATGGTGTAACGGTACTGCCGACCTTCAAGGGTC
AACCATCCAAACCGTTCGTTGGCGTGCTGAGCGCAGGTATTAACGCCGCCAGTCCGAACAAAGAGCTGGC
GAAAGAGTTCCTCGAAAACTATCTGCTGACTGATGAAGGTCTGGAAGCGGTTAATAAAGACAAACCGCTG
GGTGCCGTAGCGCTGAAGTCTTACGAGGAAGAGTTGGCGAAAGATCCACGTATTGCCGCCACCATGGAAA
ACGCCCAGAAAGGTGAAATCATGCCGAACATCCCGCAGATGTCCGCTTTCTGGTATGCCGTGCGTACTGC
GGTGATCAACGCCGCCAGCGGTCGTCAGACTGTCGATGAAGCCCTGAAAGACTAAGCGGCCGCGACTCTA
GATCATAATCAGCCATACCACATTTGTAGAGGTTTTACTTGCTTTAAAAAACCTCCCACACCTCCCCCTG
AACCTGAAACATAAAATGAATGCAATTGTTGTTGTTAACTTGTTTATTGCAGCTTATAATGGTTACAAAT
AAAGCAATAGCATCACAAATTTCACAAATAAAGCATTTTTTTCACTGCATTCTAGTTGTGGTTTGTCCAA
ACTCATCAATGTATCTTAAGGCGTAAATTGTAAGCGTTAATATTTTGTTAAAATTCGCGTTAAATTTTTG
TTAAATCAGCTCATTTTTTAACCAATAGGCCGAAATCGGCAAAATCCCTTATAAATCAAAAGAATAGACC
GAGATAGGGT
[37 nt withheld, positions 5401-5437]
AAAGAACGTGGACTCCAACGTCAAAGG
[49 nt withheld, positions 5465-5513]
T
[91 nt withheld, positions 5515-5605]
G
[124 nt withheld, positions 5607-5730]
CAGGTGGCACTTTTCGGGGAAATGTGCGCGGAACCCCTATTTGTTTATTTTTCTAAATACATTCAAATAT
GTATCCGCTCATGAGACAATAACCCTGATAAATGCTTCAATAATATTGAAAAAGGAAGAGTCCTGAGGCG
GAAAGAACCAGCTGTGGAATGTGTGTCAGTTAGGGTGTGGAAAGTCCCCAGGCTCCCCAGCAGGCAGAAG
TATGCAAAGCATGCATCTCAATTAGTCAGCAACCAGGTGTGGAAAGTCCCCAGGCTCCCCAGCAGGCAGA
AGTATGCAAAGCATGCATCTCAATTAGTCAGCAACCATAGTCCCGCCCCTAACTCCGCCCATCCCGCCCC
TAACTCCGCCCAGTTCCGCCCATTCTCCGCCCCATGGCTGACTAATTTTTTTTATTTATGCAGAGGCCGA
GGCCGCCTCGGCCTCTGAGCTATTCCAGAAGTAGTGAGGAGGCTTTTTTGGAGGCCTAGGCTTTTGCAAA
GATCGATCAAGAGACAGGATGAGGATCGTTTCGCATGATTGAACAAGATGGATTGCACGCAGGTTCTCCG
GCCGCTTGGGTGGAGAGGCTATTCGGCTATGACTGGGCACAACAGACAATCGGCTGCTCTGATGCCGCCG
TGTTCCGGCTGTCAGCGCAGGGGCGCCCGGTTCTTTTTGTCAAGACCGACCTGTCCGGTGCCCTGAATGA
ACTGCAAGACGAGGCAGCGCGGCTATCGTGGCTGGCCACGACGGGCGTTCCTTGCGCAGCTGTGCTCGAC
GTTGTCACTGAAGCGGGAAGGGACTGGCTGCTATTGGGCGAAGTGCCGGGGCAGGATCTCCTGTCATCTC
ACCTTGCTCCTGCCGAGAAAGTATCCATCATGGCTGATGCAATGCGGCGGCTGCATACGCTTGATCCGGC
TACCTGCCCATTCGACCACCAAGCGAAACATCGCATCGAGCGAGCACGTACTCGGATGGAAGCCGGTCTT
GTCGATCAGGATGATCTGGACGAAGAGCATCAGGGGCTCGCGCCAGCCGAACTGTTCGCCAGGCTCAAGG
CGAGCATGCCCGACGGCGAGGATCTCGTCGTGACCCATGGCGATGCCTGCTTGCCGAATATCATGGTGGA
AAATGGCCGCTTTTCTGGATTCATCGACTGTGGCCGGCTGGGTGTGGCGGACCGCTATCAGGACATAGCG
TTGGCTACCCGTGATATTGCTGAAGAGCTTGGCGGCGAATGGGCTGACCGCTTCCTCGTGCTTTACGGTA
TCGCCGCTCCCGATTCGCAGCGCATCGCCTTCTATCGCCTTCTTGACGAGTTCTTCTGAGCGGGACTCTG
GGGTTCGAAATGACCGACCAAGCGACGCCCAACCTGCCATCACGAGATTTCGATTCCACCGCCGCCTTCT
ATGAAAGGTTGGGCTTCGGAATCGTTTTCCGGGACGCCGGCTGGATGATCCTCCAGCGCGGGGATCTCAT
GCTGGAGTTCTTCGCCCACCCTAGGGGGAGGCTAACTGAAACACGGAAGGAGACAATACCGGAAGGAACC
CGCGCTATGACGGCAATAAAAAGACAGAATAAAACGCACGGTGTTGGGTCGTTTGTTCATAAACGCGGGG
TTCGGTCCCAGGGCTGGCACTCTGTCGATACCCCACCGAGACCCCATTGGGGCCAATACGCCCGCGTTTC
TTCCTTTTCCCCACCCCACCCCCCAAGTTCGGGTGAAGGCCCAGGGCTCGCAGCCAACGTCGGGGCGGCA
GGCCCTGCCATAGCCTCAGGTTACTCATATATACTTTAGATTGATTTAAAACTTCATTTTTAATTTAAAA
GGATCTAGGTGAAGATCCTTTTTGATAATCTCATGACCAAAATCCCTTAACGTGAGTTTTCGTTCCACTG
AGCGTCAGACCCCGTAGAAAAGATCAAAGGATCTTCTTGAGATCCTTTTTTTCTGCGCGTAATCTGCTGC
TTGCAAACAAAAAAACCACCGCTACCAGCGGTGGTTTGTTTGCCGGATCAAGAGCTACCAACTCTTTTTC
CGAAGGTAACTGGCTTCAGCAGAGCGCAGATACCAAATACTGTTCTTCTAGTGTAGCCGTAGTTAGGCCA
CCACTTCAAGAACTCTGTAGCACCGCCTACATACCTCGCTCTGCTAATCCTGTTACCAGTGGCTGCTGCC
AGTGGCGATAAGTCGTGTCTTACCGGGTTGGACTCAAGACGATAGTTACCGGATAAGGCGCAGCGGTCGG
GCTGAACGGGGGGTTCGTGCACACAGCCCAGCTTGGAGCGAACGACCTACACCGAACTGAGATACCTACA
GCGTGAGCTATGAGAAAGCGCCACGCTTCCCGAAGGGAGAAAGGCGGACAGGTATCCGGTAAGCGGCAGG
GTCGGAACAGGAGAGCGCACGAGGGAGCTTCCAGGGGGAAACGCCTGGTATCTTTATAGTCCTGTCGGGT
TTCGCCACCTCTGACTTGAGCGTCGATTTTTGTGATGCTCGTCAGGGGGGCGGAGCCTATGGAAAAACGC
CAGCAACGCGGCCTTTTTACGGTTCCTGGCCTTTTGCTGGCCTTTTGCTCACATGTTCTTTCCTGCGTTA
TCCCCTGATTCTGTGGATAACCGTATTACCGCCATGCAT
Features (pLannotate 1.2.2; 18 found; start..end, strand, type, name):
     61..364     +  enhancer       CMV enhancer: human cytomegalovirus immediate early enhancer
    365..568     +  promoter       CMV promoter: human cytomegalovirus (CMV) immediate early promoter
    591..634     +  misc_feature   MCS (fragment): multiple cloning site
    640..3687    +  CDS            SMG5: SMG5_HUMAN - Also known as EST1B, KIAA1089. Experimental evidence at protein level: Swiss-Prot protein existence level 1. Plays a role in nonsense-mediated mRNA decay. Does not have RNase activity by itself. Promotes dephosphorylation of UPF1. Together with SMG7 is thought to provide a link to the mRNA degradation machinery involving exonucleolytic pathways, and to serve as an adapter for UPF1 to protein phosphatase 2A (PP2A), thereby triggering UPF1 dephosphorylation. Necessary for TERT activity. From Homo sapiens (Human).
   3690..3722    +  misc_feature   MCS (fragment): multiple cloning site
   3730..3771    +  CDS            V5 tag: epitope tag from simian virus 5
   3793..3906    +  CDS            SBP: streptavidin-binding peptide selected from a peptide library; binds streptavidin with nanomolar affinity (Keefe et al., 2001)
   3931..5022    +  CDS            MBP: maltose binding protein from E. coli; malE (mutated); This version of the gene does not encode a signal sequence, so MBP will remain in the cytosol.
   5041..5124    +  CDS            large T antigen (fragment): large T antigen from SV40 (simian virus 40)
   5147..5268    +  polyA_signal   SV40 poly(A) signal: SV40 polyadenylation signal
   5302..5730    -  rep_origin     f1 ori (sequence partly withheld): f1 bacteriophage origin of replication; arrow indicates direction of (+) strand synthesis
   5757..5861    +  promoter       AmpR promoter: bla
   5863..6220    +  promoter       SV40 promoter: SV40 enhancer and early promoter
   6255..7049    +  CDS            NeoR/KanR: aminoglycoside phosphotransferase from Tn5; aph(3')-II (or nptII); confers resistance to neomycin, kanamycin, and G418 (Geneticin®)
   7070..7222    +  CDS            ble (fragment): BLE_KLEPN - Experimental evidence at protein level: Swiss-Prot protein existence level 1. Binding protein with a strong affinity to the bleomycin family of antibiotics. Binds to CL990; an antimitotic-antibiotic compound. From Klebsiella pneumoniae.
   7281..7328    +  polyA_signal   HSV TK poly(A) signal: herpes simplex virus thymidine kinase polyadenylation signal (Cole and Stacy, 1985)
   7419..7435    -  polyA_signal   bGH poly(A) signal (fragment): bovine growth hormone polyadenylation signal
   7657..8245    +  rep_origin     ori: high-copy-number ColE1/pMB1/pBR322/pUC origin of replication
