[The description below was written by a language model from this plasmid's Addgene catalogue record and pLannotate feature annotations shown in this document.]
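Description:
pN1-HsSmg5-G120E-siRNAres-V5-SBP-MBP_S is an 8.4 kb mammalian expression plasmid encoding human SMG5, a nonsense-mediated mRNA decay (NMD) factor that acts together with SMG7 and promotes UPF1 dephosphorylation. The catalogue lists the backbone as unknown. However, the feature layout resembles an N1-type vector, in which the insert sits upstream of a C-terminal fusion partner. That layout comprises a CMV cassette, f1 ori, a dual-promoter NeoR/KanR marker and a pUC-type origin. The plasmid is propagated at high copy in E. coli through the ColE1/pUC origin under kanamycin selection. The bacterial AmpR (bla) promoter and the SV40 early promoter both sit upstream of the Tn5 aminoglycoside phosphotransferase gene, which is followed by an HSV TK poly(A) signal. The same marker can therefore confer G418 resistance in mammalian cells.

The CMV immediate-early enhancer and promoter drive the SMG5 coding sequence. This is followed, across a short polylinker remnant, by a V5 epitope tag, a streptavidin-binding peptide (SBP) and a signal-less E. coli maltose binding protein (MBP), and the unit ends at an SV40 poly(A) signal. The V5 tag allows immunodetection, while SBP allows capture on streptavidin resin. The construct name indicates a G120E substitution and an siRNA-resistant version of the coding sequence, but the record does not spell out the resistance changes. The only mutation explicitly listed is one silent change (C969T) relative to the reference transcript. An siRNA-resistant design of this kind is typically used in complementation experiments, where the endogenous protein is depleted and a tagged mutant is expressed in its place. The associated study addressed the SMG5–SMG7 heterodimer and its requirement for efficient NMD. The short annotated fragments (large T antigen, ble, bGH poly(A)) appear to be backbone remnants rather than functional elements.
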