Addgene plasmid #147470: pN1-HsSmg5-G120E-siRNAres-V5-SBP-MBP_S
Purpose: Mammalian Expression of HsSmg5-G120E-siRNAres
Depositing lab: Elisa Izaurralde. Depositing organization: Max Planck Institute for Developmental Biology. Publication: An unusual arrangement of two 14-3-3-like domains in the SMG5-SMG7 heterodimer is required for efficient nonsense-mediated mRNA decay. Jonas S, Weichenrieder O, Izaurralde E. Genes Dev. 2013 Jan 15;27(2):211-25. doi: 10.1101/gad.206672.112. PubMed 23348841.
Backbone
  Vector backbone: Unknown
  Vector type: Mammalian Expression
Growth in bacteria
  Bacterial resistance: Kanamycin, 50 μg/mL
  Growth temperature: 37°C
  Growth strain: DH5alpha
  Copy number: High Copy
Gene/Insert
  Gene/Insert name: HsSmg5-G120E-siRNAres
  Species: H. sapiens (human)
  Mutation: one silent mutation C969T compared to the sequence given by NCBI: NM_015327.2.
  Entrez Gene: SMG5 (a.k.a. EST1B, LPTS-RP1, LPTSRP1, SMG-5)
  Cloning method: Unknown
Terms and licenses: Academic/Nonprofit Terms; Industry Terms: Not Available to Industry
Depositor comments: Plasmids from this collection were made available to the research community and donated after the lab closed. Please note that the sequence provided by the depositing laboratory may be theoretical/predicted or based on Sanger sequencing results. There may be discrepancies between sequencing results obtained by Addgene and the depositor sequence. If an Addgene verified sequence is not available, please contact before placing your order to request that our lab fully sequence the plasmid.
How to cite: pN1-HsSmg5-G120E-siRNAres-V5-SBP-MBP_S was a gift from Elisa Izaurralde (Addgene plasmid # 147470 ; http://n2t.net/addgene:147470 ; RRID:Addgene_147470)
